Addgene plasmid #189884: p663-UBC-miniTurbo-V5-MARK4_IDG-K
Purpose: Gateway destination clone of MARK4 (human) tagged with N-terminal miniTurbo-V5 for generating protein-proximity networks using proximity-dependent biotinylation proteomics
Depositing lab: Ben Major. Depositing organization: Washington University in Saint Louis.
Backbone
  Vector backbone: pDest663
  Backbone manufacturer: PEL
  Backbone size w/o insert (bp): 9019
  Vector type: Mammalian Expression, Lentiviral ; Gateway Destination
  Selectable markers: Puromycin
Growth in bacteria
  Bacterial resistance: Ampicillin, 100 μg/mL
  Growth temperature: 30°C
  Growth strain: DH10B
  Copy number: Low Copy
Gene/Insert
  Gene/Insert name: MARK4 (alt names: miniTurbo-V5-MARK4; miniTurbo-V5)
  Species: H. sapiens (human)
  Entrez Gene: MARK4 (a.k.a. MARK4L, MARK4S, MARKL1, MARKL1L, PAR-1D)
  Promoter: Ubiquitin
  Tag / fusion protein: miniTurbo-V5 (N terminal on insert)
  Cloning method: Gateway Cloning
  Sequencing primers: 5′ TGAAGCTCCGGTTTTGAACT; 3′ AATAGACCCGTGAAGCTGATC
Terms and licenses: Academic/Nonprofit Terms; Industry Terms: Not Available to Industry
Depositor comments: These plasmids were generated as part of the Illuminating the Druggable Genome (IDG) program sponsored by the NIH Common Fund. The goal of this program is to identify, gather, and distribute information and resources for proteins that currently are not well-studied yet belong to commonly drug-targeted protein families: protein kinases, non-olfactory G-protein coupled receptors (GPCRs), and ion channels. The IDG program is designed to develop fundamental research tools for understudied proteins, elucidate their function, and disseminate the IDG-related resources and data to the greater scientific community. These lentiviral gateway destination plasmids were generated, as part of the Kinase-Data and Resource Generating Center (DRGC), using the single fragment or multisite gateway cloning technology. They were used for generating proteomics-based protein-interaction and protein-proximity networks that can be accessed through the kinase-DRGC website https://darkkinome.org/. Each plasmid has either an N- or C-terminal fusion protein (Flag/ V5/V5-miniTurbo/V5-TurboID/miniTurbo-V5/TurboID-V5) tagged understudied kinase driven under either a CMV or Ubiquitin (UBC) promoter. All inserts in the pENTR plasmids used to generate the deposited destination plasmids were end-sequenced and insert size validated prior to multi-site gateway cloning. The combined insert size of the single fragment or three fragment destination plasmids were confirmed by restriction digestion (BsrGI, and EcoRV for pDest667; BsrGI, EcoRV, and BstZ17I for pDest663; and BsrGI for pHAGE) and all plasmids were partially sequenced to ensure in-frame ORFs and fusion tags.
How to cite: p663-UBC-miniTurbo-V5-MARK4_IDG-K was a gift from Ben Major (Addgene plasmid # 189884 ; http://n2t.net/addgene:189884 ; RRID:Addgene_189884)
