[The description below was written by a language model from this plasmid's Addgene catalogue record and pLannotate feature annotations shown in this document.]
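Description:
p663-UBC-miniTurbo-V5-MARK4_IDG-K is a lentiviral mammalian expression clone built on the pDest663 Gateway destination backbone by multisite Gateway recombination. In bacteria it is maintained through a ColE1/pUC-type origin and selected with ampicillin via the β-lactamase gene. The catalogue entry lists it as low copy even though the annotated origin is of the high-copy type. An f1 origin and remnants of a lac/lacZα region with T3 and T7 promoters are also present. The viral portion has a third-generation layout: an RSV promoter drives a truncated HIV-1 5' LTR, followed by the Ψ packaging signal with a gag fragment, the RRE for Rev-dependent export of genomic RNA, and the cPPT/CTS. Downstream lie a WPRE to enhance transcript expression, a second truncated LTR, and an SV40 polyadenylation signal and origin.

The payload sits between these viral elements and still carries the attB scars from its assembly. The human ubiquitin C promoter, flanked by attB4 and attB5, drives miniTurbo, an engineered, truncated E. coli biotin ligase. This is joined across attB1 to the human MARK4 coding sequence, which ends at attB2. The V5 epitope named in the record was not called by the annotation software, but it presumably lies in the short gap between miniTurbo and attB1. MARK4 is a serine/threonine kinase that phosphorylates tau and other microtubule-associated proteins. A separate mouse PGK promoter expresses puromycin N-acetyltransferase, allowing selection of transduced cells.

The plasmid was generated within an NIH programme on understudied druggable proteins. It is intended for stable expression of the N-terminally tagged kinase so that neighbouring proteins can be biotinylated and identified by proximity-labelling proteomics. The depositor states that the plasmids were only partially sequenced to confirm in-frame fusions.
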