Features (pLannotate 1.2.2; 33 found; start..end, strand, type, name):
     26..130     +  promoter       AmpR promoter: bla
    131..991     +  CDS            AmpR: β-lactamase; bla; confers resistance to ampicillin, carbenicillin, and related antibiotics
   1162..1750    +  rep_origin     ori: high-copy-number ColE1/pMB1/pBR322/pUC origin of replication
   1933..2025    +  CDS            lacI (fragment): lac repressor; lacI; The lac repressor binds to the lac operator to inhibit transcription in E. coli. This inhibition can be relieved by adding lactose or isopropyl-β-D-thiogalactopyranoside (IPTG).
   2038..2059    +  protein_bind   CAP binding site: CAP binding activates transcription in the presence of cAMP. E. coli catabolite activator protein
   2074..2104    +  promoter       lac promoter: promoter for the E. coli lac operon
   2108..2130    +  protein_bind   lac operator (fragment): The lac repressor binds to the lac operator to inhibit transcription in E. coli. This inhibition can be relieved by adding lactose or isopropyl-β-D-thiogalactopyranoside (IPTG). lac repressor encoded by lacI
   2173..2191    +  promoter       T3 promoter: promoter for bacteriophage T3 RNA polymerase
   2219..2445    +  promoter       RSV promoter: Rous sarcoma virus enhancer/promoter
   2446..2626    +  LTR            5' LTR (truncated): truncated 5' long terminal repeat (LTR) from HIV-1
   2673..2798    +  misc_feature   HIV-1 Ψ: packaging signal of human immunodeficiency virus type 1
   2782..3145    +  CDS            HIV-1 gag (fragment): gag protein from human immunodeficiency virus 1; gag
   3291..3524    +  misc_feature   RRE: The Rev response element (RRE) of HIV-1 allows for Rev-dependent mRNA export from the nucleus to the cytoplasm.
   3901..4001    +  CDS            Rev (fragment): human immunodeficiency virus 1 (HIV-1) Rev protein; rev; enhances nuclear export of unspliced and incompletely spliced viral mRNAs
   4020..4136    +  misc_feature   cPPT/CTS: central polypurine tract and central termination sequence of HIV-1
   4170..4190    +  protein_bind   attB4: mutant version of attB; core recombination site for the Gateway® BP reaction BP Clonase™
   4190..5401    +  promoter       UbC promoter: human ubiquitin C promoter
   5405..5423    -  protein_bind   attB5 (fragment): mutant version of attB; core recombination site for the Gateway® BP reaction BP Clonase™
   5438..6208    +  CDS            miniTurbo: N-terminally truncated mutant of the E. coli biotin ligase BioID engineered for improved catalytic efficiency (Branon et al., 2018)
   6257..6281    +  protein_bind   attB1: mutant version of attB; recombination site for the Gateway® BP reaction BP Clonase™
   6290..8188    +  CDS            MARK4 (fragment): MARK4_HUMAN - Also known as KIAA1860, MARKL1. Experimental evidence at protein level: Swiss-Prot protein existence level 1. Serine/threonine-protein kinase (PubMed:15009667, PubMed:14594945, PubMed:23666762, PubMed:23184942). Phosphorylates the microtubule-associated protein MAPT/TAU (PubMed:14594945, PubMed:23666762). Also phosphorylates the microtubule-associated proteins MAP2 and MAP4 (PubMed:14594945). Involved in regulation of the microtubule network, causing reorganization of microtubules into bundles (PubMed:14594945, PubMed:25123532). Required for the initiation of axoneme extension du
   8161..8358    +  CDS            MARK4 (fragment): MARK4_HUMAN - Also known as KIAA1860, MARKL1. Experimental evidence at protein level: Swiss-Prot protein existence level 1. Serine/threonine-protein kinase (PubMed:15009667, PubMed:14594945, PubMed:23666762, PubMed:23184942). Phosphorylates the microtubule-associated protein MAPT/TAU (PubMed:14594945, PubMed:23666762). Also phosphorylates the microtubule-associated proteins MAP2 and MAP4 (PubMed:14594945). Involved in regulation of the microtubule network, causing reorganization of microtubules into bundles (PubMed:14594945, PubMed:25123532). Required for the initiation of axoneme extension du
   8358..8382    -  protein_bind   attB2: mutant version of attB; recombination site for the Gateway® BP reaction BP Clonase™
   8412..9000    +  misc_feature   WPRE: woodchuck hepatitis virus posttranscriptional regulatory element
   9014..9513    +  promoter       PGK promoter: mouse phosphoglycerate kinase 1 promoter
   9534..10133   +  CDS            PuroR: puromycin N-acetyltransferase; pac from Streptomyces alboniger; confers resistance to puromycin
  10201..10338   +  CDS            nef (fragment): NEF_HV1LA - Experimental evidence at protein level: Swiss-Prot protein existence level 1. Extracellular Nef protein targets CD4(+) T-lymphocytes for apoptosis by interacting with CXCR4 surface receptors. From Human immunodeficiency virus type 1 group M subtype B (isolate Lai) (HIV-1).
  10324..10504   +  LTR            5' LTR (truncated): truncated 5' long terminal repeat (LTR) from HIV-1
  10576..10697   +  polyA_signal   SV40 poly(A) signal: SV40 polyadenylation signal
  10737..10872   +  rep_origin     SV40 ori: SV40 origin of replication
  10893..10911   -  promoter       T7 promoter: promoter for bacteriophage T7 RNA polymerase
  10919..11074   +  CDS            lacZα (fragment): LacZα fragment of β-galactosidase; lacZ fragment
  11079..11507   +  rep_origin     f1 ori (sequence partly withheld): f1 bacteriophage origin of replication; arrow indicates direction of (+) strand synthesis
>Addgene plasmid #189884 | p663-UBC-miniTurbo-V5-MARK4_IDG-K | addgene full sequence | sequence record 374774 | Addgene NGS Result
AGGTGGCACTTTTCGGGGAAATGTGCGCGGAACCCCTATTTGTTTATTTTTCTAAATACATTCAAATATG
TATCCGCTCATGAGACAATAACCCTGATAAATGCTTCAATAATATTGAAAAAGGAAGAGTATGAGTATTC
AACATTTCCGTGTCGCCCTTATTCCCTTTTTTGCGGCATTTTGCCTTCCTGTTTTTGCTCACCCAGAAAC
GCTGGTGAAAGTAAAAGATGCTGAAGATCAGTTGGGTGCACGAGTGGGTTACATCGAACTGGATCTCAAC
AGCGGTAAGATCCTTGAGAGTTTTCGCCCCGAAGAACGTTTTCCAATGATGAGCACTTTTAAAGTTCTGC
TATGTGGCGCGGTATTATCCCGTATTGACGCCGGGCAAGAGCAACTCGGTCGCCGCATACACTATTCTCA
GAATGACTTGGTTGAGTACTCACCAGTCACAGAAAAGCATCTTACGGATGGCATGACAGTAAGAGAATTA
TGCAGTGCTGCCATAACCATGAGTGATAACACTGCGGCCAACTTACTTCTGACAACGATCGGAGGACCGA
AGGAGCTAACCGCTTTTTTGCACAACATGGGGGATCATGTAACTCGCCTTGATCGTTGGGAACCGGAGCT
GAATGAAGCCATACCAAACGACGAGCGTGACACCACGATGCCTGTAGCAATGGCAACAACGTTGCGCAAA
CTATTAACTGGCGAACTACTTACTCTAGCTTCCCGGCAACAATTAATAGACTGGATGGAGGCGGATAAAG
TTGCAGGACCACTTCTGCGCTCGGCCCTTCCGGCTGGCTGGTTTATTGCTGATAAATCTGGAGCCGGTGA
GCGTGGGTCTCGCGGTATCATTGCAGCACTGGGGCCAGATGGTAAGCCCTCCCGTATCGTAGTTATCTAC
ACGACGGGGAGTCAGGCAACTATGGATGAACGAAATAGACAGATCGCTGAGATAGGTGCCTCACTGATTA
AGCATTGGTAACTGTCAGACCAAGTTTACTCATATATACTTTAGATTGATTTAAAACTTCATTTTTAATT
TAAAAGGATCTAGGTGAAGATCCTTTTTGATAATCTCATGACCAAAATCCCTTAACGTGAGTTTTCGTTC
CACTGAGCGTCAGACCCCGTAGAAAAGATCAAAGGATCTTCTTGAGATCCTTTTTTTCTGCGCGTAATCT
GCTGCTTGCAAACAAAAAAACCACCGCTACCAGCGGTGGTTTGTTTGCCGGATCAAGAGCTACCAACTCT
TTTTCCGAAGGTAACTGGCTTCAGCAGAGCGCAGATACCAAATACTGTTCTTCTAGTGTAGCCGTAGTTA
GGCCACCACTTCAAGAACTCTGTAGCACCGCCTACATACCTCGCTCTGCTAATCCTGTTACCAGTGGCTG
CTGCCAGTGGCGATAAGTCGTGTCTTACCGGGTTGGACTCAAGACGATAGTTACCGGATAAGGCGCAGCG
GTCGGGCTGAACGGGGGGTTCGTGCACACAGCCCAGCTTGGAGCGAACGACCTACACCGAACTGAGATAC
CTACAGCGTGAGCTATGAGAAAGCGCCACGCTTCCCGAAGGGAGAAAGGCGGACAGGTATCCGGTAAGCG
GCAGGGTCGGAACAGGAGAGCGCACGAGGGAGCTTCCAGGGGGAAACGCCTGGTATCTTTATAGTCCTGT
CGGGTTTCGCCACCTCTGACTTGAGCGTCGATTTTTGTGATGCTCGTCAGGGGGGCGGAGCCTATGGAAA
AACGCCAGCAACGCGGCCTTTTTACGGTTCCTGGCCTTTTGCTGGCCTTTTGCTCACATGTTCTTTCCTG
CGTTATCCCCTGATTCTGTGGATAACCGTATTACCGCCTTTGAGTGAGCTGATACCGCTCGCCGCAGCCG
AACGACCGAGCGCAGCGAGTCAGTGAGCGAGGAAGCGGAAGAGCGCCCAATACGCAAACCGCCTCTCCCC
GCGCGTTGGCCGATTCATTAATGCAGCTGGCACGACAGGTTTCCCGACTGGAAAGCGGGCAGTGAGCGCA
ACGCAATTAATGTGAGTTAGCTCACTCATTAGGCACCCCAGGCTTTACACTTTATGCTTCCGGCTCGTAT
GTTGTGTGGAATTGTGAGCGGATAACAATTTCACACAGGAAACAGCTATGACCATGATTACGCCAAGCGC
GCAATTAACCCTCACTAAAGGGAACAAAAGCTGGAGCTGCAAGCTTAATGTAGTCTTATGCAATACTCTT
GTAGTCTTGCAACATGGTAACGATGAGTTAGCAACATGCCTTACAAGGAGAGAAAAAGCACCGTGCATGC
CGATTGGTGGAAGTAAGGTGGTACGATCGTGCCTTATTAGGAAGGCAACAGACGGGTCTGACATGGATTG
GACGAACCACTGAATTGCCGCATTGCAGAGATATTGTATTTAAGTGCCTAGCTCGATACATAAACGGGTC
TCTCTGGTTAGACCAGATCTGAGCCTGGGAGCTCTCTGGCTAACTAGGGAACCCACTGCTTAAGCCTCAA
TAAAGCTTGCCTTGAGTGCTTCAAGTAGTGTGTGCCCGTCTGTTGTGTGACTCTGGTAACTAGAGATCCC
TCAGACCCTTTTAGTCAGTGTGGAAAATCTCTAGCAGTGGCGCCCGAACAGGGACTTGAAAGCGAAAGGG
AAACCAGAGGAGCTCTCTCGACGCAGGACTCGGCTTGCTGAAGCGCGCACGGCAAGAGGCGAGGGGCGGC
GACTGGTGAGTACGCCAAAAATTTTGACTAGCGGAGGCTAGAAGGAGAGAGATGGGTGCGAGAGCGTCAG
TATTAAGCGGGGGAGAATTAGATCGCGATGGGAAAAAATTCGGTTAAGGCCAGGGGGAAAGAAAAAATAT
AAATTAAAACATATAGTATGGGCAAGCAGGGAGCTAGAACGATTCGCAGTTAATCCTGGCCTGTTAGAAA
CATCAGAAGGCTGTAGACAAATACTGGGACAGCTACAACCATCCCTTCAGACAGGATCAGAAGAACTTAG
ATCATTATATAATACAGTAGCAACCCTCTATTGTGTGCATCAAAGGATAGAGATAAAAGACACCAAGGAA
GCTTTAGACAAGATAGAGGAAGAGCAAAACAAAAGTAAGACCACCGCACAGCAAGCGGCCGCTGATCTTC
AGACCTGGAGGAGGAGATATGAGGGACAATTGGAGAAGTGAATTATATAAATATAAAGTAGTAAAAATTG
AACCATTAGGAGTAGCACCCACCAAGGCAAAGAGAAGAGTGGTGCAGAGAGAAAAAAGAGCAGTGGGAAT
AGGAGCTTTGTTCCTTGGGTTCTTGGGAGCAGCAGGAAGCACTATGGGCGCAGCGTCAATGACGCTGACG
GTACAGGCCAGACAATTATTGTCTGGTATAGTGCAGCAGCAGAACAATTTGCTGAGGGCTATTGAGGCGC
AACAGCATCTGTTGCAACTCACAGTCTGGGGCATCAAGCAGCTCCAGGCAAGAATCCTGGCTGTGGAAAG
ATACCTAAAGGATCAACAGCTCCTGGGGATTTGGGGTTGCTCTGGAAAACTCATTTGCACCACTGCTGTG
CCTTGGAATGCTAGTTGGAGTAATAAATCTCTGGAACAGATTTGGAATCACACGACCTGGATGGAGTGGG
ACAGAGAAATTAACAATTACACAAGCTTAATACACTCCTTAATTGAAGAATCGCAAAACCAGCAAGAAAA
GAATGAACAAGAATTATTGGAATTAGATAAATGGGCAAGTTTGTGGAATTGGTTTAACATAACAAATTGG
CTGTGGTATATAAAATTATTCATAATGATAGTAGGAGGCTTGGTAGGTTTAAGAATAGTTTTTGCTGTAC
TTTCTATAGTGAATAGAGTTAGGCAGGGATATTCACCATTATCGTTTCAGACCCACCTCCCAACCCCGAG
GGGACCCGACAGGCCCGAAGGAATAGAAGAAGAAGGTGGAGAGAGAGACAGAGACAGATCCATTCGATTA
GTGAACGGATCTCGACGGTATCGGTTAACTTTTAAAAGAAAAGGGGGGATTGGGGGGTACAGTGCAGGGG
AAAGAATAGTAGACATAATAGCAACAGACATACAAACTAAAGAATTACAAAAACAAATTACAAAATTCAA
AATTTTATCGTCCAGTGTGGTGGAATTCTGCAGATATCACAACTTTGTATAGAAAAGTTGGCCTCCGCGC
CGGGTTTTGGCGCCTCCCGCGGGCGCCCCCCTCCTCACGGCGAGCGCTGCCACGTCAGACGAAGGGCGCA
GCGAGCGTCCTGATCCTTCCGCCCGGACGCTCAGGACAGCGGCCCGCTGCTCATAAGACTCGGCCTTAGA
ACCCCAGTATCAGCAGAAGGACATTTTAGGACGGGACTTGGGTGACTCTAGGGCACTGGTTTTCTTTCCA
GAGAGCGGAACAGGCGAGGAAAAGTAGTCCCTTCTCGGCGATTCTGCGGAGGGATCTCCGTGGGGCGGTG
AACGCCGATGATTATATAAGGACGCGCCGGGTGTGGCACAGCTAGTTCCGTCGCAGCCGGGATTTGGGTC
GCGGTTCTTGTTTGTGGATCGCTGTGATCGTCACTTGGTGAGTAGCGGGCTGCTGGGCTGGCCGGGGCTT
TCGTGGCCGCCGGGCCGCTCGGTGGGACGGAAGCGTGTGGAGAGACCGCCAAGGGCTGTAGTCTGGGTCC
GCGAGCAAGGTTGCCCTGAACTGGGGGTTGGGGGGAGCGCAGCAAAATGGCGGCTGTTCCCGAGTCTTGA
ATGGAAGACGCTTGTGAGGCGGGCTGTGAGGTCGTTGAAACAAGGTGGGGGGCATGGTGGGCGGCAAGAA
CCCAAGGTCTTGAGGCCTTCGCTAATGCGGGAAAGCTCTTATTCGGGTGAGATGGGCTGGGGCACCATCT
GGGGACCCTGACGTGAAGTTTGTCACTGACTGGAGAACTCGGTTTGTCGTCTGTTGCGGGGGCGGCAGTT
ATGGCGGTGCCGTTGGGCAGTGCACCCGTACCTTTGGGAGCGCGCGCCCTCGTCGTGTCGTGACGTCACC
CGTTCTGTTGGCTTATAATGCAGGGTGGGGCCACCTGCCGGTAGGTGTGCGGTAGGCTTTTCTCCGTCGC
AGGACGCAGGGTTCGGGCCTAGGGTAGGCTCTCCTGAATCGACAGGCGCCGGACCTCTGGTGAGGGGAGG
GATAAGTGAGGCGTCAGTTTCTTTGGTCGGTTTTATGTACCTATCTTCTTAAGTAGCTGAAGCTCCGGTT
TTGAACTATGCGCTCGGGGTTGGCGAGTGTGTTTTGTGAAGTTTTTTAGGCACCTTTTGAAATGTAATCA
TTTGGGTCAATATGTAATTTTCAGTGTTAGACTAGTAAATTGTCCGCTAAATTCTGGCCGTTTTTGGCTT
TTTTGTTAGACGGCCAACTTTTGTATACAAAGTGGGCCACCATGGGAATCCCGCTGCTGAACGCTAAACA
GATTCTGGGACAGCTGGACGGCGGGAGCGTGGCAGTCCTGCCTGTGGTCGACTCCACCAATCAGTACCTG
CTGGATCGAATCGGCGAGCTGAAGAGTGGGGATGCTTGCATTGCAGAATATCAGCAGGCAGGGAGAGGAA
GCAGAGGGAGGAAATGGTTCTCTCCTTTTGGAGCTAACCTGTACCTGAGTATGTTTTGGCGCCTGAAGCG
GGGACCAGCAGCAATCGGCCTGGGCCCGGTCATCGGAATTGTCATGGCAGAAGCGCTGCGAAAGCTGGGA
GCAGACAAGGTGCGAGTCAAATGGCCCAATGACCTGTATCTGCAGGATAGAAAGCTGGCAGGCATCCTGG
TGGAGCTGGCCGGAATAACAGGCGATGCTGCACAGATCGTCATTGGCGCCGGGATTAACGTGGCTATGAG
GCGCGTGGAGGAAAGCGTGGTCAATCAGGGCTGGATCACACTGCAGGAAGCAGGGATTAACCTGGACAGG
AATACTCTGGCCGCTATGCTGATCCGAGAGCTGCGGGCAGCCCTGGAACTGTTCGAGCAGGAAGGCCTGG
CTCCATATCTGTCACGGTGGGAGAAGCTGGATAACTTCATCAATAGACCCGTGAAGCTGATCATTGGGGA
CAAAGAGATTTTCGGGATTAGCCGGGGGATTGATAAACAGGGAGCCCTGCTGCTGGAACAGGACGGAGTT
ATCAAACCCTGGATGGGCGGAGAAATCAGTCTGCGGTCTGCCGAAAAGGCTAGCGGCAAGCCCATCCCCA
ACCCCCTGCTGGGCCTGGACAGCACCACAAGTTTGTACAAAAAAGCAGGCTTAGCCACCATGTCTTCGCG
GACGGTGCTGGCCCCGGGCAACGATCGGAACTCGGACACGCATGGCACCTTGGGCAGTGGCCGCTCCTCG
GACAAAGGCCCGTCCTGGTCCAGCCGCTCACTGGGTGCCCGTTGCCGGAACTCCATCGCCTCCTGTCCCG
AGGAGCAGCCCCACGTGGGCAACTACCGCCTGCTGAGGACCATTGGGAAGGGCAACTTTGCCAAAGTCAA
GCTGGCTCGGCACATCCTCACTGGTCGGGAGGTTGCCATCAAGATTATCGACAAAACCCAGCTGAATCCC
AGCAGCCTGCAGAAGCTGTTCCGAGAAGTCCGCATCATGAAGGGCCTAAACCACCCCAACATCGTGAAGC
TCTTTGAGGTGATTGAGACTGAGAAGACGCTGTACCTGGTGATGGAGTACGCAAGTGCTGGAGAAGTGTT
TGACTACCTCGTGTCGCATGGCCGCATGAAGGAGAAGGAAGCTCGAGCCAAGTTCCGACAGATTGTTTCG
GCTGTGCACTATTGTCACCAGAAAAATATTGTACACAGGGACCTGAAGGCTGAGAACCTCTTGCTGGATG
CCGAGGCCAACATCAAGATTGCTGACTTTGGCTTCAGCAACGAGTTCACGCTGGGATCGAAGCTGGACAC
GTTCTGCGGGAGCCCCCCATATGCCGCCCCGGAGCTGTTTCAGGGCAAGAAGTACGACGGGCCGGAGGTG
GACATCTGGAGCCTGGGAGTCATCCTGTACACCCTCGTCAGCGGCTCCCTGCCCTTCGACGGGCACAACC
TCAAGGAGCTGCGGGAGCGAGTACTCAGAGGGAAGTACCGGGTCCCTTTCTACATGTCAACAGACTGTGA
GAGCATCCTGCGGAGATTTTTGGTGCTGAACCCAGCTAAACGCTGTACTCTCGAGCAAATCATGAAAGAC
AAATGGATCAACATCGGCTATGAGGGTGAGGAGTTGAAGCCATACACAGAGCCCGAGGAGGACTTCGGGG
ACACCAAGAGAATTGAGGTGATGGTGGGTATGGGCTACACACGGGAAGAAATCAAAGAGTCCTTGACCAG
CCAGAAGTACAACGAAGTGACCGCCACCTACCTCCTGCTGGGCAGGAAGACTGAGGAGGGTGGGGACCGG
GGCGCCCCAGGGCTGGCCCTGGCACGGGTGCGGGCGCCCAGCGACACCACCAACGGAACAAGTTCCAGCA
AAGGCACCAGCCACAGCAAAGGGCAGCGGAGTTCCTCTTCCACCTACCACCGCCAGCGCAGGCATAGCGA
TTTCTGTGGCCCATCCCCTGCACCCCTGCACCCCAAACGCAGCCCGACGAGCACGGGGGAGGCGGAGCTG
AAGGAGGAGCGGCTGCCAGGCCGGAAGGCGAGCTGCAGCACCGCGGGGAGTGGGAGTCGAGGGCTGCCCC
CCTCCAGCCCCATGGTCAGCAGCGCCCACAACCCCAACAAGGCAGAGATCCCAGAGCGGCGGAAGGACAG
CACGAGCACCCCCAACAACCTCCCTCCTAGCATGATGACCCGCAGAAACACCTACGTTTGCACAGAACGC
CCGGGGGCTGAGCGCCCGTCACTGTTGCCAAATGGGAAAGAAAACAGCTCAGGCACCCCACGGGTGCCCC
CTGCCTCCCCCTCCAGTCACAGCCTGGCACCCCCATCAGGGGAGCGGAGCCGCCTGGCACGCGGTTCCAC
CATCCGCAGCACCTTCCATGGTGGCCAGGTCCGGGACCGGCGGGCAGGGGGTGGGGGTGGTGGGGGTGTG
CAGAATGGGCCCCCTGCCTCTCCCACACTGGCCCATGAGGCTGCACCCCTGCCCGCCGGGCGGCCCCGCC
CCACCACCAACCTCTTCACCAAGCTGACCTCCAAACTGACCCGAAGGGTTACCCTCGATCCCTCTAAACG
GCAGAACTCTAACCGCTGTGTTTCGGGCGCCTCTCTGCCCCAGGGATCCAAGATCAGGTCGCAGACGAAC
CTGAGAGAATCGGGGGACCTGAGGTCACAAGTTGCCATCTACCTTGGGATCAAACGGAAACCGCCCCCCG
GCTGCTCCGATTCCCCTGGAGTGTAAAACCCAGCTTTCTTGTACAAAGTGGTGATATCCAGCACAGTGGC
GGCCGCTCGACAATCAACCTCTGGATTACAAAATTTGTGAAAGATTGACTGGTATTCTTAACTATGTTGC
TCCTTTTACGCTATGTGGATACGCTGCTTTAATGCCTTTGTATCATGCTATTGCTTCCCGTATGGCTTTC
ATTTTCTCCTCCTTGTATAAATCCTGGTTGCTGTCTCTTTATGAGGAGTTGTGGCCCGTTGTCAGGCAAC
GTGGCGTGGTGTGCACTGTGTTTGCTGACGCAACCCCCACTGGTTGGGGCATTGCCACCACCTGTCAGCT
CCTTTCCGGGACTTTCGCTTTCCCCCTCCCTATTGCCACGGCGGAACTCATCGCCGCCTGCCTTGCCCGC
TGCTGGACAGGGGCTCGGCTGTTGGGCACTGACAATTCCGTGGTGTTGTCGGGGAAGCTGACGTCCTTTC
CATGGCTGCTCGCCTGTGTTGCCACCTGGATTCTGCGCGGGACGTCCTTCTGCTACGTCCCTTCGGCCCT
CAATCCAGCGGACCTTCCTTCCCGCGGCCTGCTGCCGGCTCTGCGGCCTCTTCCGCGTCTTCGCCTTCGC
CCTCAGACGAGTCGGATCTCCCTTTGGGCCGCCTCCCCGCCTGGAATTCTACCGGGTAGGGGAGGCGCTT
TTCCCAAGGCAGTCTGGAGCATGCGCTTTAGCAGCCCCGCTGGGCACTTGGCGCTACACAAGTGGCCTCT
GGCCTCGCACACATTCCACATCCACCGGTAGGCGCCAACCGGCTCCGTTCTTTGGTGGCCCCTTCGCGCC
ACCTTCTACTCCTCCCCTAGTCAGGAAGTTCCCCCCCGCCCCGCAGCTCGCGTCGTGCAGGACGTGACAA
ATGGAAGTAGCACGTCTCACTAGTCTCGTGCAGATGGACAGCACCGCTGAGCAATGGAAGCGGGTAGGCC
TTTGGGGCAGCGGCCAATAGCAGCTTTGCTCCTTCGCTTTCTGGGCTCAGAGGCTGGGAAGGGGTGGGTC
CGGGGGCGGGCTCAGGGGCGGGCTCAGGGGCGGGGCGGGCGCCCGAAGGTCCTCCGGAGGCCCGGCATTC
TGCACGCTTCAAAAGCGCACGTCTGCCGCGCTGTTCTCCTCTTCCTCATCTCCGGGCCTTTCGACCTGCA
GCCCAAGCTTACCATGACCGAGTACAAGCCCACGGTGCGCCTCGCCACCCGCGACGACGTCCCCAGGGCC
GTACGCACCCTCGCCGCCGCGTTCGCCGACTACCCCGCCACGCGCCACACCGTCGATCCGGACCGCCACA
TCGAGCGGGTCACCGAGCTGCAAGAACTCTTCCTCACGCGCGTCGGGCTCGACATCGGCAAGGTGTGGGT
CGCGGACGACGGCGCCGCGGTGGCGGTCTGGACCACGCCGGAGAGCGTCGAAGCGGGGGCGGTGTTCGCC
GAGATCGGCCCGCGCATGGCCGAGTTGAGCGGTTCCCGGCTGGCCGCGCAGCAACAGATGGAAGGCCTCC
TGGCGCCGCACCGGCCCAAGGAGCCCGCGTGGTTCCTGGCCACCGTCGGCGTCTCGCCCGACCACCAGGG
CAAGGGTCTGGGCAGCGCCGTCGTGCTCCCCGGAGTGGAGGCGGCCGAGCGCGCCGGGGTGCCCGCCTTC
CTGGAGACCTCCGCGCCCCGCAACCTCCCCTTCTACGAGCGGCTCGGCTTCACCGTCACCGCCGACGTCG
AGGTGCCCGAAGGACCGCGCACCTGGTGCATGACCCGCAAGCCCGGTGCCTGACGCCCGCCCCACGACCC
GCAGCGCCCGACCGAAAGGAGCGCACGACCCCATGCATCTCGAGGGCCCGGTACCTTTAAGACCAATGAC
TTACAAGGCAGCTGTAGATCTTAGCCACTTTTTAAAAGAAAAGGGGGGACTGGAAGGGCTAGCTCACTCC
CAACGAAGACAAGATCTGCTTTTTGCTTGTACTGGGTCTCTCTGGTTAGACCAGATCTGAGCCTGGGAGC
TCTCTGGCTAACTAGGGAACCCACTGCTTAAGCCTCAATAAAGCTTGCCTTGAGTGCTTCAAGTAGTGTG
TGCCCGTCTGTTGTGTGACTCTGGTAACTAGAGATCCCTCAGACCCTTTTAGTCAGTGTGGAAAATCTCT
AGCAGTAGTAGTTCATGTCATCTTATTATTCAGTATTTATAACTTGCAAAGAAATGAATATCAGAGAGTG
AGAGGAACTTGTTTATTGCAGCTTATAATGGTTACAAATAAAGCAATAGCATCACAAATTTCACAAATAA
AGCATTTTTTTCACTGCATTCTAGTTGTGGTTTGTCCAAACTCATCAATGTATCTTATCATGTCTGGCTC
TAGCTATCCCGCCCCTAACTCCGCCCATCCCGCCCCTAACTCCGCCCAGTTCCGCCCATTCTCCGCCCCA
TGGCTGACTAATTTTTTTTATTTATGCAGAGGCCGAGGCCGCCTCGGCCTCTGAGCTATTCCAGAAGTAG
TGAGGAGGCTTTTTTGGAGGCCTAGGGACGTACCCAATTCGCCCTATAGTGAGTCGTATTACGCGCGCTC
ACTGGCCGTCGTTTTACAACGTCGTGACTGGGAAAACCCTGGCGTTACCCAACTTAATCGCCTTGCAGCA
CATCCCCCTTTCGCCAGCTGGCGTAATAGCGAAGAGGCCCGCACCGATCGCCCTTCCCAACAGTTGCGCA
GCCTGAATGGCGAATGGG
[124 nt withheld, positions 11079-11202]
C
[91 nt withheld, positions 11204-11294]
A
[49 nt withheld, positions 11296-11344]
CCTTTGACGTTGGAGTCCACGTTCTTT
[37 nt withheld, positions 11372-11408]
ACCCTATCTCGGTCTATTCTTTTGATTTATAAGGGATTTTGCCGATTTCGGCCTATTGGTTAAAAAATGA
GCTGATTTAACAAAAATTTAACGCGAATTTTAACAAAATATTAACGCTTACAATTT
